Addgene plasmid #197189: pCytERM-SNIFP-N1
Purpose: Expresses the fusion protein of CytERM-SNIFP in mammalian cells
Depositing lab: Kiryl Piatkevich. Publication: Quantitative assessment of near-infrared fluorescent proteins. Zhang H, Papadaki S, Sun X, Wang X, Drobizhev M, Yao L, Rehbock M, Koster RW, Wu L, Namikawa K, Piatkevich KD. Nat Methods. 2023 Sep 4. doi: 10.1038/s41592-023-01975-z. PubMed 37666982.
Backbone
  Vector backbone: pN1
  Vector type: Mammalian Expression
Growth in bacteria
  Bacterial resistance: Kanamycin, 50 μg/mL
  Growth temperature: 37°C
  Growth strain: NEB Stable
  Copy number: High Copy
Gene/Insert
  Gene/Insert name: CytERM-SNIFP
  Species: M. musculus (mouse)
  Cloning method: Gibson Cloning
Terms and licenses: Academic/Nonprofit Terms; Industry Terms: Not Available to Industry
Depositor comments: Please visit https://www.researchsquare.com/article/rs-797586/v1 for preprint.
How to cite: pCytERM-SNIFP-N1 was a gift from Kiryl Piatkevich (Addgene plasmid # 197189 ; http://n2t.net/addgene:197189 ; RRID:Addgene_197189)
