[The description below was written by a language model from this plasmid's Addgene catalogue record and pLannotate feature annotations shown in this document.]
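Description:
pCytERM-SNIFP-N1 is a mammalian expression plasmid of about 5 kb built on an N1-type backbone. It is propagated in E. coli from a high-copy ColE1/pUC origin under kanamycin selection. A single NeoR/KanR (Tn5 aminoglycoside phosphotransferase) gene serves both hosts. The bacterial AmpR (bla) promoter drives it for kanamycin resistance, and the SV40 enhancer/early promoter drives it in mammalian cells, where it confers G418 resistance, with the HSV TK polyadenylation signal terminating the cassette. An f1 origin is also present. The short ble, bGH poly(A) and large T antigen fragments in the feature table appear to be small backbone remnants rather than functional elements.

The payload is transcribed from the human CMV immediate early enhancer and promoter and ends at the SV40 poly(A) signal. It encodes CytERM, a short N-terminal fragment of a cytochrome P450, joined through residual multiple-cloning-site sequence to SNIFP. This N-terminal fragment is generally used as an anchor that tethers a fused protein to the cytoplasmic face of the endoplasmic reticulum membrane. SNIFP is a constitutively fluorescent near-infrared protein derived from Deinococcus radiodurans that needs biliverdin as its chromophore. The catalogue lists the insert species as mouse, whereas the annotation matches the CytERM segment to rabbit CYP2C1 and SNIFP to a bacterial source, so the species field does not correspond to the annotated parts.

CytERM fusions are commonly used to test whether a fluorescent protein tends to oligomerise in cells, since self-associating tags distort ER membranes into stacked structures. The record states only that the plasmid expresses the fusion in mammalian cells, but the associated work was a quantitative comparison of near-infrared fluorescent proteins, which is consistent with such use.
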