Features (pLannotate 1.2.2; 16 found; start..end, strand, type, name):
     61..364     +  enhancer       CMV enhancer: human cytomegalovirus immediate early enhancer
    365..568     +  promoter       CMV promoter: human cytomegalovirus (CMV) immediate early promoter
    591..614     +  misc_feature   MCS (fragment): multiple cloning site
    615..701     +  CDS            CYP2C1 (fragment): CP2C1_RABIT - Experimental evidence at protein level: Swiss-Prot protein existence level 1. Cytochromes P450 are a group of heme-thiolate monooxygenases. In liver microsomes, this enzyme is involved in an NADPH-dependent electron transport pathway. It oxidizes a variety of structurally unrelated compounds, including steroids, fatty acids, and xenobiotics. From Oryctolagus cuniculus (Rabbit).
    696..739     +  misc_feature   MCS (fragment): multiple cloning site
    753..1712    +  CDS            SNIFP: SNIFP is a basic (constitutively fluorescent) near ir fluorescent protein published in 2018, derived from Deinococcus radiodurans. It requires the cofactor biliverdin for fluorescence.
   1731..1814    +  CDS            large T antigen (fragment): large T antigen from SV40 (simian virus 40)
   1837..1958    +  polyA_signal   SV40 poly(A) signal: SV40 polyadenylation signal
   1992..2420    -  rep_origin     f1 ori (sequence partly withheld): f1 bacteriophage origin of replication; arrow indicates direction of (+) strand synthesis
   2447..2551    +  promoter       AmpR promoter: bla
   2553..2910    +  promoter       SV40 promoter: SV40 enhancer and early promoter
   2945..3739    +  CDS            NeoR/KanR: aminoglycoside phosphotransferase from Tn5; aph(3')-II (or nptII); confers resistance to neomycin, kanamycin, and G418 (Geneticin®)
   3760..3912    +  CDS            ble (fragment): BLE_KLEPN - Experimental evidence at protein level: Swiss-Prot protein existence level 1. Binding protein with a strong affinity to the bleomycin family of antibiotics. Binds to CL990; an antimitotic-antibiotic compound. From Klebsiella pneumoniae.
   3971..4018    +  polyA_signal   HSV TK poly(A) signal: herpes simplex virus thymidine kinase polyadenylation signal (Cole and Stacy, 1985)
   4109..4125    -  polyA_signal   bGH poly(A) signal (fragment): bovine growth hormone polyadenylation signal
   4347..4935    +  rep_origin     ori: high-copy-number ColE1/pMB1/pBR322/pUC origin of replication
>Addgene plasmid #197189 | pCytERM-SNIFP-N1 | addgene full sequence | sequence record 386555 | Addgene NGS Result
TAGTTATTAATAGTAATCAATTACGGGGTCATTAGTTCATAGCCCATATATGGAGTTCCGCGTTACATAA
CTTACGGTAAATGGCCCGCCTGGCTGACCGCCCAACGACCCCCGCCCATTGACGTCAATAATGACGTATG
TTCCCATAGTAACGCCAATAGGGACTTTCCATTGACGTCAATGGGTGGAGTATTTACGGTAAACTGCCCA
CTTGGCAGTACATCAAGTGTATCATATGCCAAGTACGCCCCCTATTGACGTCAATGACGGTAAATGGCCC
GCCTGGCATTATGCCCAGTACATGACCTTATGGGACTTTCCTACTTGGCAGTACATCTACGTATTAGTCA
TCGCTATTACCATGGTGATGCGGTTTTGGCAGTACATCAATGGGCGTGGATAGCGGTTTGACTCACGGGG
ATTTCCAAGTCTCCACCCCATTGACGTCAATGGGAGTTTGTTTTGGCACCAAAATCAACGGGACTTTCCA
AAATGTCGTAACAACTCCGCCCCATTGACGCAAATGGGCGGTAGGCGTGTACGGTGGGAGGTCTATATAA
GCAGAGCTGGTTTAGTGAACCGTCAGATCCGCTAGCGCTACCGGACTCAGATCTATGGACCCTGTGGTGG
TGCTGGGGCTCTGTCTCTCCTGTTTGCTTCTCCTTTCACTCTGGAAACAGAGCTATGGGGGAGGGAAGCT
TCGAATTCTGCAGTCGACGGTACCGCGGGCCCGGGATCCACCGGTCGCCACCATGTCCCGTGACCCTCTC
CCCTTCTTCCCTCCCCTGTACTTGGGTGGCCCCGAGATTACGACTGAGAACTGCGAGAGGGAACCCATCC
ACATTCCGGGAAGCATACAGCCTCATGGGGCACTCCTGACTGCCGATGGACACTCTGGCGAAGTCCTGCA
GATGAGCCTGAACGCAGCTACCTTTCTTGGCCAGGAGCCAACTGTGCTTCGAGGGCAGACACTGGCGGCC
CTCCTGCCTGAGCAGTGGCCTGCCTTGCAAGCGGCCCTCCCTCCCGGATGTCCCGATGCCCTCCAGTATC
GGGCGACACTGGACTGGCCAGCCGCAGGGCATCTCAGTCTGACTGTCCATCGGGTTGGTGAGCTCTTGAT
CCTGGAGTTTGAGCCCACGGAAGCATGGGACTCTACCGGTCCCCATGCCCTTAGAAACGCCATGTCAGCT
CTCGAGTCTGCACCAAACCTGAGAGCTCTGGCCGAGGTCGCAACCCAGACCGTGCGGGAGCTGACGGGCT
TCGATCGTGTAATGCTGTACAAGTTCGCACCCGATGCTACAGGCGAGGTGATCGCTGAAGCGCGCAGAGA
AGGACTGCACGCGTTTCTGGGGCATAGGTTTCCGGCTTCTCTGATTCCCGCACAAGCTAGGGCCCTCTAT
ACTCGCCATCTGCTGCGGCTTACCGCTGACACAAGAGCCGCAGCTGTGCCTCTGGACCCAGTCCTGAATC
CCCAGACCAATGCCCCAACGCCCCTCGGAGGGGCTGTGCTGCGCGCCACTAGCCCCATGCACATGCAGTT
CCTCCGGAATATGGGCGTGAGGTCCTCACTGAGCGTAAGTGTGGTGGTAGGAGGGCAACTGTGGGGCCTG
ATTGCCTGTCACCACCAGACACCTTACGTGCTTCCTCCTGATCTGAGGACAACTCTCGAGTATCTGGGGC
GTGAACTGTCCGAACAGGTGCAAGTCAAAGAATAAGCGGCCGCGACTCTAGATCATAATCAGCCATACCA
CATTTGTAGAGGTTTTACTTGCTTTAAAAAACCTCCCACACCTCCCCCTGAACCTGAAACATAAAATGAA
TGCAATTGTTGTTGTTAACTTGTTTATTGCAGCTTATAATGGTTACAAATAAAGCAATAGCATCACAAAT
TTCACAAATAAAGCATTTTTTTCACTGCATTCTAGTTGTGGTTTGTCCAAACTCATCAATGTATCTTAAG
GCGTAAATTGTAAGCGTTAATATTTTGTTAAAATTCGCGTTAAATTTTTGTTAAATCAGCTCATTTTTTA
ACCAATAGGCCGAAATCGGCAAAATCCCTTATAAATCAAAAGAATAGACCGAGATAGGGT
[37 nt withheld, positions 2091-2127]
AAAGAACGTGGACTCCAACGTCAAAGG
[49 nt withheld, positions 2155-2203]
T
[91 nt withheld, positions 2205-2295]
G
[124 nt withheld, positions 2297-2420]
CAGGTGGCACTTTTCGGGGAAATGTGCGCGGAACCCCTATTTGTTTATTTTTCTAAATACATTCAAATAT
GTATCCGCTCATGAGACAATAACCCTGATAAATGCTTCAATAATATTGAAAAAGGAAGAGTCCTGAGGCG
GAAAGAACCAGCTGTGGAATGTGTGTCAGTTAGGGTGTGGAAAGTCCCCAGGCTCCCCAGCAGGCAGAAG
TATGCAAAGCATGCATCTCAATTAGTCAGCAACCAGGTGTGGAAAGTCCCCAGGCTCCCCAGCAGGCAGA
AGTATGCAAAGCATGCATCTCAATTAGTCAGCAACCATAGTCCCGCCCCTAACTCCGCCCATCCCGCCCC
TAACTCCGCCCAGTTCCGCCCATTCTCCGCCCCATGGCTGACTAATTTTTTTTATTTATGCAGAGGCCGA
GGCCGCCTCGGCCTCTGAGCTATTCCAGAAGTAGTGAGGAGGCTTTTTTGGAGGCCTAGGCTTTTGCAAA
GATCGATCAAGAGACAGGATGAGGATCGTTTCGCATGATTGAACAAGATGGATTGCACGCAGGTTCTCCG
GCCGCTTGGGTGGAGAGGCTATTCGGCTATGACTGGGCACAACAGACAATCGGCTGCTCTGATGCCGCCG
TGTTCCGGCTGTCAGCGCAGGGGCGCCCGGTTCTTTTTGTCAAGACCGACCTGTCCGGTGCCCTGAATGA
ACTGCAAGACGAGGCAGCGCGGCTATCGTGGCTGGCCACGACGGGCGTTCCTTGCGCAGCTGTGCTCGAC
GTTGTCACTGAAGCGGGAAGGGACTGGCTGCTATTGGGCGAAGTGCCGGGGCAGGATCTCCTGTCATCTC
ACCTTGCTCCTGCCGAGAAAGTATCCATCATGGCTGATGCAATGCGGCGGCTGCATACGCTTGATCCGGC
TACCTGCCCATTCGACCACCAAGCGAAACATCGCATCGAGCGAGCACGTACTCGGATGGAAGCCGGTCTT
GTCGATCAGGATGATCTGGACGAAGAGCATCAGGGGCTCGCGCCAGCCGAACTGTTCGCCAGGCTCAAGG
CGAGCATGCCCGACGGCGAGGATCTCGTCGTGACCCATGGCGATGCCTGCTTGCCGAATATCATGGTGGA
AAATGGCCGCTTTTCTGGATTCATCGACTGTGGCCGGCTGGGTGTGGCGGACCGCTATCAGGACATAGCG
TTGGCTACCCGTGATATTGCTGAAGAGCTTGGCGGCGAATGGGCTGACCGCTTCCTCGTGCTTTACGGTA
TCGCCGCTCCCGATTCGCAGCGCATCGCCTTCTATCGCCTTCTTGACGAGTTCTTCTGAGCGGGACTCTG
GGGTTCGAAATGACCGACCAAGCGACGCCCAACCTGCCATCACGAGATTTCGATTCCACCGCCGCCTTCT
ATGAAAGGTTGGGCTTCGGAATCGTTTTCCGGGACGCCGGCTGGATGATCCTCCAGCGCGGGGATCTCAT
GCTGGAGTTCTTCGCCCACCCTAGGGGGAGGCTAACTGAAACACGGAAGGAGACAATACCGGAAGGAACC
CGCGCTATGACGGCAATAAAAAGACAGAATAAAACGCACGGTGTTGGGTCGTTTGTTCATAAACGCGGGG
TTCGGTCCCAGGGCTGGCACTCTGTCGATACCCCACCGAGACCCCATTGGGGCCAATACGCCCGCGTTTC
TTCCTTTTCCCCACCCCACCCCCCAAGTTCGGGTGAAGGCCCAGGGCTCGCAGCCAACGTCGGGGCGGCA
GGCCCTGCCATAGCCTCAGGTTACTCATATATACTTTAGATTGATTTAAAACTTCATTTTTAATTTAAAA
GGATCTAGGTGAAGATCCTTTTTGATAATCTCATGACCAAAATCCCTTAACGTGAGTTTTCGTTCCACTG
AGCGTCAGACCCCGTAGAAAAGATCAAAGGATCTTCTTGAGATCCTTTTTTTCTGCGCGTAATCTGCTGC
TTGCAAACAAAAAAACCACCGCTACCAGCGGTGGTTTGTTTGCCGGATCAAGAGCTACCAACTCTTTTTC
CGAAGGTAACTGGCTTCAGCAGAGCGCAGATACCAAATACTGTTCTTCTAGTGTAGCCGTAGTTAGGCCA
CCACTTCAAGAACTCTGTAGCACCGCCTACATACCTCGCTCTGCTAATCCTGTTACCAGTGGCTGCTGCC
AGTGGCGATAAGTCGTGTCTTACCGGGTTGGACTCAAGACGATAGTTACCGGATAAGGCGCAGCGGTCGG
GCTGAACGGGGGGTTCGTGCACACAGCCCAGCTTGGAGCGAACGACCTACACCGAACTGAGATACCTACA
GCGTGAGCTATGAGAAAGCGCCACGCTTCCCGAAGGGAGAAAGGCGGACAGGTATCCGGTAAGCGGCAGG
GTCGGAACAGGAGAGCGCACGAGGGAGCTTCCAGGGGGAAACGCCTGGTATCTTTATAGTCCTGTCGGGT
TTCGCCACCTCTGACTTGAGCGTCGATTTTTGTGATGCTCGTCAGGGGGGCGGAGCCTATGGAAAAACGC
CAGCAACGCGGCCTTTTTACGGTTCCTGGCCTTTTGCTGGCCTTTTGCTCACATGTTCTTTCCTGCGTTA
TCCCCTGATTCTGTGGATAACCGTATTACCGCCATGCAT
